Addgene plasmid #23718: pDONR223-PRKAG1
Depositing lab: William Hahn & David Root. Depositing organization: Dana-Farber Cancer Institute. Publication: COT drives resistance to RAF inhibition through MAP kinase pathway reactivation. Johannessen CM, Boehm JS, Kim SY, Thomas SR, Wardwell L, Johnson LA, Emery CM, Stransky N, Cogdill AP, Barretina J, Caponigro G, Hieronymus H, Murray RR, Salehi-Ashtiani K, Hill DE, Vidal M, Zhao JJ, Yang X, Alkan O, Kim S, Harris JL, Wilson CJ, Myer VE, Finan PM, Root DE, Roberts TM, Golub T, Flaherty KT, Dummer R, Weber BL, Sellers WR, Schlegel R, Wargo JA, Hahn WC, Garraway LA. Nature. 2010 Dec 16;468(7326):968-72. doi: 10.1038/nature09627 PubMed 21107320.
Backbone
  Vector backbone: pDONR223
  Backbone manufacturer: Invitrogen
  Backbone size w/o insert (bp): 5005
  Vector type: Gateway Donor vector
Growth in bacteria
  Bacterial resistance: Spectinomycin, 50 μg/mL
  Growth temperature: 37°C
  Growth strain: DH5alpha
  Copy number: High Copy
Gene/Insert
  Gene/Insert name: PRKAG1 (alt name: protein kinase, AMP-activated, gamma 1 non-catalytic subunit)
  Species: H. sapiens (human)
  Insert size (bp): 996
  Entrez Gene: PRKAG1 (a.k.a. AMPKG)
  Cloning method: Gateway Cloning
  Sequencing primers: 5′ M13pUC-fwd; 3′ M13rev
Terms and licenses: Academic/Nonprofit Terms; Industry Terms: Not Available to Industry
Depositor comments: The ORF has no Stop codon. This design enables easy recombination into a destination vector to add an epitope tag of choice and Stop codon to the ORF. Do NOT use this plasmid directly for transfections. A set of 4 custom lentiviral vectors is available ( pLX301 (http://www.addgene.org/25895/) , pLX302 (http://www.addgene.org/25896/) , pLX303 (http://www.addgene.org/25897/) , pLX304 (http://www.addgene.org/25890/) ) to be used to express these ORFs in mammalian cells. These plasmids are not included in the kit and must be ordered separately.
How to cite: pDONR223-PRKAG1 was a gift from William Hahn & David Root (Addgene plasmid # 23718 ; http://n2t.net/addgene:23718 ; RRID:Addgene_23718)
