[The description below was written by a language model from this plasmid's Addgene catalogue record.]
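Description:
pDONR223-PRKAG1 is a Gateway entry-type clone built in the pDONR223 donor backbone (Invitrogen; about 5 kb without insert), carrying the human PRKAG1 open reading frame. It is a bacterial cloning plasmid only: it is maintained at high copy in standard E. coli cloning strains such as DH5alpha and selected with spectinomycin. The record gives no feature table, so the origin of replication and the exact recombination sites flanking the insert are not listed. As a product of Gateway cloning into a donor vector, the ORF would be expected to sit between att sites that permit recombinational transfer. M13 forward and reverse primer sites on either side of the insert are used for sequence verification.

The insert, roughly 1 kb, encodes the gamma 1 non-catalytic (regulatory) subunit of AMP-activated protein kinase. The ORF has been deliberately cloned without a stop codon, so that when it is recombined into a destination vector it can be fused in frame to a C-terminal epitope tag, with the stop codon supplied by that vector. No promoter for expressing the ORF in mammalian cells is recorded, and the depositor notes that the plasmid should not be transfected directly. It serves instead as a shuttle source for the ORF. A companion set of lentiviral destination vectors (pLX301 to pLX304) is recommended for expression in mammalian cells. The clone was deposited in connection with a study of resistance to RAF inhibition through MAP kinase pathway reactivation, and the comments indicate that it is distributed as part of a kit of similar ORF clones.
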