>Addgene plasmid #23718 | pDONR223-PRKAG1 | depositor partial sequence | sequence record 11153 | Author sequence
ATGGAGACGGTCATTTCTTCAGATAGCTCCCCAGCTGTGGAAAATGAGCATCCTCAAGAGACCCCAGAAT
CCAACAATAGCGTGTATACTTCCTTCATGAAGTCTCATCGCTGCTATGACCTGATTCCCACAAGCTCCAA
ATTGGTTGTATTTGATACGTCCCTGCAGGTGAAGAAAGCTTTTTTTGCTTTGGTGACTAACGGTGTACGA
GCTGCCCCTTTATGGGATAGTAAGAAGCAAAGTTTTGTGGGCATGCTGACCATCACTGATTTCATCAATA
TCCTGCACCGCTACTATAAATCAGCCTTGGTACAGATCTATGAGCTAGAAGAACACAAGATAGAAACTTG
GAGAGAGGTGTATCTCCAGGACTCCTTTAAACCGCTTGTCTGCATTTCTCCTAATGCCAGCTTGTTTGAT
GCTGTCTCTTCATTAATTCGGAACAAGATCCACAGGCTGCCAGTTATTGACCCAGAATCAGGCAATACTT
TGTACATCCTCACCCACAAGCGCATTCTGAAGTTCCTCAAATTGTTTATCACTGAGTTCCCCAAGCCAGA
GTTCATGTCCAAGTCTCTGGAAGAGCTACAGATTGGCACCTATGCCAATATTGCTATGGTTCGCACTACC
ACCCCCGTCTATGTGGCTCTGGGGATTTTTGTACAGCATCGAGTCTCAGCCCTGCCAGTGGTGGATGAGA
AGGGGCGTGTGGTGGACATCTACTCCAAGTTTGATGTTATCAATCTGGCAGCAGAAAAGACCTACAACAA
CCTAGATGTATCTGTGACTAAAGCCTTGCAACATCGATCACATTACTTTGAGGGTGTTCTCAAGTGCTAC
CTGCATGAGACTCTGGAGACCATCATCAACAGGCTAGTGGAAGCAGAGGTTCACCGACTTGTAGTGGTGG
ATGAAAATGATGTGGTCAAGGGAATTGTATCACTGTCTGACATCCTGCAGGCCCTGGTGCTCACAGGTGG
AGAGAAGAAGCCCTGA
