>Addgene plasmid #23718 | pDONR223-PRKAG1 | addgene partial sequence | sequence record 29490 | 23718 with M13pUC-fwd
ATGATTTTATTTTGACTGATAGTGACCTGTTCGTTGCAACAAATTGATGAGCAATGCTTTTTTATAATGC
CAACTTTGTACAAAAAAGTTGGCATGGAGACGGTCATTTCTTCAGATAGCTCCCCAGCTGTGGAAAATGA
GCATCCTCAAGAGACCCCAGAATCCAACAATAGCGTGTATACTTCCTTCATGAAGTCTCATCGCTGCTAT
GACCTGATTCCCACAAGCTCCAAATTGGTTGTATTTGATACGTCCCTGCAGGTGAAGAAAGCTTTTTTTG
CTTTGGTGACTAACGGTGTACGAGCTGCCCCTTTATGGGATAGTAAGAAGCAAAGTTTTGTGGGCATGCT
GACCATCACTGATTTCATCAATATCCTGCACCGCTACTATAAATCAGCCTTGGTACAGATCTATGAGCTA
GAAGAACACAAGATAGAAACTTGGAGAGAGGTGTATCTCCAGGACTCCTTTAAACCGCTTGTCTGCATTT
CTCCTAATGCCAGCTTGTTTGATGCTGTCTCTTCATTAATTCGGAACAAGATCCACAGGCTGCCAGTTAT
TGACCCAGAATCAGGCAATACTTTGTACATCCTCACCCACAAGCGCATTCTGAAGTTCCTCAAATTGTTT
ATCACTGAGTTCCCCAAGCCAGA
